Addgene plasmid #55686: DIRAS3
Purpose: expression of human DIRAS3
Depositing lab: Julian Downward. Depositing organization: Cancer Research UK. Publication: RAS and RHO families of GTPases directly regulate distinct phosphoinositide 3-kinase isoforms. Fritsch R, de Krijger I, Fritsch K, George R, Reason B, Kumar MS, Diefenbacher M, Stamp G, Downward J. Cell. 2013 May 23;153(5):1050-63. doi: 10.1016/j.cell.2013.04.031. PubMed 23706742.
Backbone
  Vector backbone: pGEX2T
  Backbone manufacturer: GE Healthcare Life Sciences
  Backbone size w/o insert (bp): 4948
  Vector type: Bacterial Expression
Growth in bacteria
  Bacterial resistance: Ampicillin, 100 μg/mL
  Growth temperature: 37°C
  Growth strain: BL21 codon plus ril de3
  Copy number: High Copy
Gene/Insert
  Gene/Insert name: DIRAS3
  Species: H. sapiens (human)
  Entrez Gene: DIRAS3 (a.k.a. ARHI, NOEY2)
  Promoter: lac
  Cloning method: Restriction Enzyme; 5′ cloning site BamHI (not destroyed); 3′ cloning site EcoRI (not destroyed)
  Sequencing primers: 5′ lac promoter; 3′ GST-R
Terms and licenses: Academic/Nonprofit Terms; Industry Terms: Not Available to Industry
How to cite: DIRAS3 was a gift from Julian Downward (Addgene plasmid # 55686 ; http://n2t.net/addgene:55686 ; RRID:Addgene_55686)
