[The description below was written by a language model from this plasmid's Addgene catalogue record.]
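Description:
DIRAS3 is a bacterial expression plasmid built on the pGEX2T backbone (about 4.9 kb without insert) and carrying the human DIRAS3 coding sequence, also known as ARHI or NOEY2, a member of the RAS superfamily of small GTPases. The insert was placed between the BamHI and EcoRI sites of the vector, and both sites remain intact. The plasmid is maintained at high copy number in E. coli under ampicillin selection. The recorded host is a BL21-derived, codon-supplemented strain of the kind used for protein production rather than routine cloning, which helps with translation of human sequences containing codons rare in bacteria.

The record lists the promoter as lac. pGEX vectors are generally known for an IPTG-inducible lac-type (tac) promoter driving a glutathione S-transferase open reading frame. Genes cloned into the downstream sites are produced as N-terminal GST fusions, and in the 2T version a thrombin cleavage site lies between GST and the partner protein. The catalogue entry does not explicitly list a tag or fusion. The GST-DIRAS3 arrangement is therefore inferred from the backbone and cloning sites, not stated, and no feature table is available to confirm the reading frame or junctions.

The stated purpose is expression of human DIRAS3. Given the backbone, the likely use is production of recombinant protein that can be captured on glutathione resin for purification or pull-down and binding assays. This fits the associated study, which examined how RAS and RHO family GTPases directly regulate different phosphoinositide 3-kinase isoforms.
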