>Addgene plasmid #55686 | DIRAS3 | addgene partial sequence | sequence record 92720 | pGEX5 5'-GGGCTGGCAAGCCACGTTTGGTG-3'
ATCTGGTTCGCGTGGATCCGGTAACGCCAGCTTTGGCTCCAAGGAACAGAAGCTGCTGAAGCGGTTGCGG
CTTCTGCCCGCCCTGCTTATCCTCCGCGCCTTCAAGCCCCACAGGAAGATCAGAGATTACCGCGTCGTGG
TAGTCGGCACCGCTGGTGTGGGGAAAAGTACGCTGCTGCACAAGTGGGCGAGCGGCAACTTCCGTCATGA
GTACCTGCCGACCATTGAAAATACCTACTGCCAGTTGCTGGGCTGCAGCCACGGTGTGCTTTCCCTGCAC
ATCACCGACAGCAAGAGTGGCGACGGCAACCGCGCTCTGCAGCGCCACGTTATAGCCCGGGGCCACGCCT
TCGTCCTGGTCTACTCAGTCACCAAGAAGGAAACCCTGGAAGAGCTGAAGGCCTTCTATGAGCTGATCTG
CAAGATCAAAGGTAACAACCTGCATAAGTTCCCCATCGTGCTGGTGGGCAATAAAAGTGATGACACCCAC
CGGGAGGTGGCCCTGAATGATGGTGCCACCTGTGCGATGGAGTGGAATTGCGCCTTCATGGAGATTTCAG
CCAAGACCGATGTGAATGTGCAGGAGCTGTTCCACATGCTGCTGAATTACAAGAAAAAGCCCACCACCGG
CCTCCAGGAGCCCGAGAAGAAATCCCAGATGCCCAACACCACTGAGAAGCTGCTTGACAAGTGCATAATC
ATGTGAGAATTCATCGTGACTGACTGACGATCTGCCTCGCGCGTTTCGGTGATGACGGTGAAAAACCTCT
GACACATGCAGCTCCCGGAGACGGTCACAGCTTGTCTGTAAGCGGATGCCGGGAGCAGACAAGCCCGTCA
GGGCGCGTCAGCGGGTGTTGGC
