>Addgene plasmid #55686 | DIRAS3 | addgene partial sequence | sequence record 92814 | pGEX3 5'-CCGGGAGCTGCATGTGTCAGAGG-3'
CAGATCGTCAGTCAGTCACGATGAATTCTCACATGATTATGCACTTGTCAAGCAGCTTCTCAGTGGTGTT
GGGCATCTGGGATTTCTTCTCGGGCTCCTGGAGGCCGGTGGTGGGCTTTTTCTTGTAATTCAGCAGCATG
TGGAACAGCTCCTGCACATTCACATCGGTCTTGGCTGAAATCTCCATGAAGGCGCAATTCCACTCCATCG
CACAGGTGGCACCATCATTCAGGGCCACCTCCCGGTGGGTGTCATCACTTTTATTGCCCACCAGCACGAT
GGGGAACTTATGCAGGTTGTTACCTTTGATCTTGCAGATCAGCTCATAGAAGGCCTTCAGCTCTTCCAGG
GTTTCCTTCTTGGTGACTGAGTAGACCAGGACGAAGGCGTGGCCCCGGGCTATAACGTGGCGCTGCAGAG
CGCGGTTGCCGTCGCCACTCTTGCTGTCGGTGATGTGCAGGGAAAGCACACCGTGGCTGCAGCCCAGCAA
CTGGCAGTAGGTATTTTCAATGGTCGGCAGGTACTCATGACGGAAGTTGCCGCTCGCCCACTTGTGCAGC
AGCGTACTTTTCCCCACACCAGCGGTGCCGACTACCACGACGCGGTAATCTCTGATCTTCCTGTGGGGCT
TGAAGGCGCGGAGGATAAGCAGGGCGGGCAGAAGCCGCAACCGCTTCAGCAGCTTCTGTTCCTTGGAGCC
AAAGCTGGCGTTACCGGATCCACGCGGAACCAGATCCGATTTTGGAGGATGGTCGCCACCACCAAACGTG
GCTTGCCAGCCCTGCAAAGGCCATGCTATATACTTGCTGGATTTCAAGTACTTATCAATTTGTGGGATAG
CTTCAATACGTTTTTTAAACAAACTAATTTTGGGAACGCATCCAGGCACATTGGGTCCATGTATAAAACA
ACATCAAGAGCGTCATACAACATGAAGTCA
